>Addgene plasmid #146743 | pCIneo-lambdaN-HA-HsTNRC6A-del1352-1369-siRNAres_K | depositor full sequence | sequence record 289189 | Full Sequence
TCAATATTGGCCATTAGCCATATTATTCATTGGTTATATAGCATAAATCAATATTGGCTATTGGCCATTG
CATACGTTGTATCTATATCATAATATGTACATTTATATTGGCTCATGTCCAATATGACCGCCATGTTGGC
ATTGATTATTGACTAGTTATTAATAGTAATCAATTACGGGGTCATTAGTTCATAGCCCATATATGGAGTT
CCGCGTTACATAACTTACGGTAAATGGCCCGCCTGGCTGACCGCCCAACGACCCCCGCCCATTGACGTCA
ATAATGACGTATGTTCCCATAGTAACGCCAATAGGGACTTTCCATTGACGTCAATGGGTGGAGTATTTAC
GGTAAACTGCCCACTTGGCAGTACATCAAGTGTATCATATGCCAAGTCCGCCCCCTATTGACGTCAATGA
CGGTAAATGGCCCGCCTGGCATTATGCCCAGTACATGACCTTACGGGACTTTCCTACTTGGCAGTACATC
TACGTATTAGTCATCGCTATTACCATGGTGATGCGGTTTTGGCAGTACACCAATGGGCGTGGATAGCGGT
TTGACTCACGGGGATTTCCAAGTCTCCACCCCATTGACGTCAATGGGAGTTTGTTTTGGCACCAAAATCA
ACGGGACTTTCCAAAATGTCGTAACAACTGCGATCGCCCGCCCCGTTGACGCAAATGGGCGGTAGGCGTG
TACGGTGGGAGGTCTATATAAGCAGAGCTCGTTTAGTGAACCGTCAGATCACTAGAAGCTTTATTGCGGT
AGTTTATCACAGTTAAATTGCTAACGCAGTCAGTGCTTCTGACACAACAGTCTCGAACTTAAGCTGCAGT
GACTCTCTTAAGGTAGCCTTGCAGAAGTTGGTCGTGAGGCACTGGGCAGGTAAGTATCAAGGTTACAAGA
CAGGTTTAAGGAGACCAATAGAAACTGGGCTTGTCGAGACAGAGAAGACTCTTGCGTTTCTGATAGGCAC
CTATTGGTCTTACTGACATCCACTTTGCCTTTCTCTCCACAGGTGTCCACTCCCAGTTCAATTACAGCTC
TTAAGGCTAGAGTACTTAATACGACTCACTATAGGCTAGCCACCATGGACGCACAAACACGACGACGTGA
GCGTCGCGCTGAGAAACAAGCTCAATGGAAAGCTGCAAACCCACCGCTCGAGATGGCTTACCCATACGAT
GTTCCAGATTACGCTATGGATGCTGATTCTGCCTCCAGTTCTGAATCAGAGAGAAACATCACTATCATGG
CTTCAGGGAACACAGGTGGTGAAAAAGATGGCCTTCGGAATAGCACTGGACTTGGTTCCCAAAACAAGTT
TGTAGTTGGTAGCAGCAGCAATAATGTGGGCCATGGAAGTAGTACTGGGCCATGGGGTTTTTCCCATGGA
GCCATAATAAGCACATGTCAGGTCTCTGTGGATGCTCCTGAAAGCAAATCTGAAAGTAGCAACAATAGAA
TGAATGCTTGGGGCACTGTAAGTTCTTCATCAAATGGAGGGTTAAATCCAAGCACTTTGAATTCAGCTAG
CAACCATGGTGCCTGGCCAGTATTAGAGAACAATGGACTTGCCCTAAAAGGGCCTGTAGGGAGTGGTAGT
TCTGGCATTAATATTCAGTGCAGTACTATAGGCCAGATGCCTAACAATCAGAGTATTAACTCTAAAGTGA
GTGGTGGTTCTACCCATGGTACCTGGGGAAGCCTTCAGGAAACTTGTGAATCTGAAGTAAGTGGTACACA
GAAGGTTTCATTCAGTGGTCAACCTCAAAATATTACCACTGAAATGACTGGACCAAATAACACTACTAAC
TTTATGACCTCTAGTTTACCAAACTCCGGTTCAGTGCAGAATAATGAGCTGCCTAGTAGTAACACAGGGG
CCTGGCGTGTGAGCACAATGAATCATCCTCAGATGCAGGCTCCATCAGGTATGAATGGCACTTCCCTTTC
TCACCTTAGCAATGGAGAGTCAAAAAGTGGAGGCTCTTATGGTACTACATGGGGTGCCTATGGTTCTAAT
TACTCTGGAGACAAATGTTCAGGCCCTAATGGCCAAGCTAATGGTGACACTGTGAATGCAACTCTAATGC
AGCCTGGCGTAAATGGTCCTATGGGCACTAACTTTCAAGTTAACACAAACAAAGGAGGTGGTGTGTGGGA
ATCTGGTGCAGCAAACTCCCAGAGTACATCATGGGGAAGTGGAAATGGCGCAAATTCTGGAGGAAGTCGA
AGAGGATGGGGAACCCCTGCACAAAACACTGGCACTAATTTACCCAGCGTTGAGTGGAACAAACTGCCTA
GCAATCAGCATTCCAATGATAGTGCAAATGGCAATGGTAAGACGTTTACAAATGGATGGAAATCTACTGA
GGAAGAGGATCAGGGTTCTGCCACATCTCAGACAAATGAGCAAAGCAGTGTGTGGGCCAAAACAGGAGGT
ACAGTGGAGAGCGATGGTAGTACAGAAAGCACTGGACGCCTTGAGGAAAAAGGAACTGGGGAAAGTCAGA
GTAGAGACAGAAGAAAAATTGATCAGCACACATTACTCCAAAGCATTGTAAACAGAACTGACTTAGATCC
ACGTGTCCTGTCCAACTCTGGTTGGGGACAGACTCCTATTAAGCAGAATACTGCCTGGGATACAGAAACA
TCACCTAGAGGGGAACGAAAGACTGACAATGGGACAGAGGCCTGGGGAAGCTCTGCAACACAGACTTTTA
ACTCAGGGGCATGTATAGATAAGACTAGCCCTAATGGTAATGATACCTCATCTGTATCAGGGTGGGGCGA
TCCCAAACCTGCTCTGAGGTGGGGAGATTCCAAAGGCTCAAACTGCCAGGGGGGGTGGGAAGATGATTCT
GCTGCTACAGGAATGGTCAAGAGCAATCAGTGGGGGAATTGCAAAGAGGAGAAGGCTGCATGGAATGACT
CGCAAAAGAATAAACAGGGATGGGGTGATGGACAAAAATCAAGCCAAGGGTGGTCTGTTTCTGCCAGTGA
TAACTGGGGAGAAACTTCAAGGAATAACCATTGGGGTGAGGCCAATAAGAAATCCAGCTCAGGAGGTAGT
GACAGTGACAGGTCCGTTTCCGGTTGGAACGAACTTGGTAAAACTAGTTCTTTCACTTGGGGAAACAACA
TAAATCCAAATAATTCATCAGGATGGGATGAATCTTCTAAACCTACTCCTTCCCAGGGATGGGGAGACCC
TCCAAAGTCTAATCAGTCTCTAGGTTGGGGAGATTCGTCAAAGCCAGTCAGCTCTCCAGACTGGAACAAG
CAACAAGACATTGTTGGATCTTGGGGAATCCCACCAGCTACAGGCAAACCTCCTGGTACAGGCTGGCTGG
GGGGACCTATACCAGCCCCAGCAAAAGAAGAAGAACCCACAGGCTGGGAGGAACCATCCCCAGAATCTAT
ACGTCGCAAAATGGAGATTGATGATGGAACTTCAGCTTGGGGAGATCCAAGCAAATACAACTACAAAAAT
GTGAACATGTGGAACAAAAACGTCCCAAATGGCAACAGCCGTTCAGACCAGCAAGCACAGGTACATCAGC
TGCTAACGCCTGCAAGTGCCATCTCAAACAAAGAGGCAAGCAGTGGCTCTGGCTGGGGTGAGCCCTGGGG
GGAGCCTTCTACTCCAGCCACAACTGTGGATAATGGTACTTCAGCATGGGGTAAGCCCATAGACAGTGGT
CCCAGCTGGGGGGAACCCATTGCTGCGGCATCCAGCACATCCACGTGGGGCTCCAGCTCTGTTGGTCCAC
AAGCATTAAGCAAATCTGGGCCAAAATCTATGCAAGATGGCTGGTGTGGTGATGATATGCCATTGCCTGG
AAATCGCCCCACTGGCTGGGAAGAGGAAGAGGATGTGGAGATTGGAATGTGGAATAGTAATTCATCTCAA
GAGCTTAACTCATCTTTAAATTGGCCACCATATACAAAGAAAATGTCATCGAAGGGTCTGAGTGGCAAAA
AAAGGAGAAGGGAAAGGGGAATGATGAAAGGTGGAAACAAACAAGAAGAAGCGTGGATAAATCCATTTGT
TAAACAGTTTTCAAACATCAGTTTTTCGAGAGACTCACCAGAGGAAAATGTACAAAGCAATAAGATGGAC
CTTTCTGGAGGAATGTTACAAGACAAACGAATGGAGATAGATAAACATAGCCTAAATATTGGTGATTACA
ATCGAACGGTCGGGAAAGGCCCTGGTTCTCGGCCTCAGATTTCCAAAGAGTCTTCCATGGAGCGCAATCC
TTATTTTGATAAGGATGGCATTGTAGCAGATGAATCCCAAAACATGCAGTTTATGTCCAGTCAAAGCATG
AAGCTTCCCCCTTCAAATAGTGCACTACCTAACCAGGCCCTTGGCTCCATAGCAGGGCTGGGTATGCAAA
ACTTGAATTCTGTTAGACAGAATGGCAATCCCAGTATGTTTGGTGTTGGAAACACAGCAGCACAACCCCG
GGGCATGCAGCAGCCTCCAGCACAACCTCTTAGTTCATCTCAACCCAACCTGCGGGCCCAGGTGCCTCCT
CCATTACTCTCCCCTCAGGTTCCAGTTTCATTGCTGAAGTATGCACCAAACAACGGTGGCCTGAATCCAC
TCTTTGGCCCTCAACAGGTAGCCATGCTGAACCAGCTATCCCAGCTAAACCAGCTTTCTCAGATCTCCCA
GTTACAGCGATTGTTAGCGCAGCAGCAAAGGGCGCAGAGTCAGAGAAGCGTGCCTTCTGGGAACCGGCCG
CAGCAAGACCAGCAGGGTCGACCTCTTAGTGTGCAGCAGCAAATGATGCAACAATCTCGTCAACTTGATC
CAAACCTGTTGGTGAAGCAGCAGACTCCACCATCTCAGCAGCAGCCACTCCATCAGCCAGCCATGAAGTC
TTTCCTTGACAATGTCATGCCCCACACTACACCTGAGCTGCAAAAAGGGCCATCACCAATAAATGCTTTC
AGCAACTTCCCTATAGGCTTGAACTCAAACTTGAATGTAAATATGGATATGAACAGTATTAAAGAGCCAC
AGTCAAGACTAAGGAAGTGGACGACAGTGGACAGCATTTCTGTGAACACATCTTTGGATCAAAACTCCAG
CAAACATGGTGCTATTTCAAGTGGTTTCAGGCTGGAAGAGTCTCCATTTGTTCCCTATGACTTTATGAAC
AGCAGTACTTCACCAGCCAGTCCTCCAGGTTCAATAGGAGATGGCTGGCCACGTGCCAAATCGCCTAACG
GCTCTAGCAACATTGACCCTGAAACTGACCCTTACGTCACTCCTGGCAGTGTCATAAACAATCTTTCAAT
TAATACTGTGCGGGAAGTTGACCACCTCAGGGACAGGAACAGTGGGTCATCCTCATCCTTGAACACCACG
CTGCCTTCAACTAGTGCCTGGTCATCCATTCGTGCCTCCAACTACAACGTTCCCCTCAGCAGTACAGCAC
AAAGCACTTCAGCCAGAAATAGTGATTCCAAATTGACATGGTCTCCTGGTTCAGTTACAAACACCTCTCT
GGCTCATGAGCTGTGGAAGGTCCCTTTGCCACCTAAAAACATCACTGCTCCGTCCCGCCCACCTCCGGGA
CTGACTGGTCAGAAGCCACCCTTGTCTACGTGGGATAATTCTCCCCTTCGTATAGGTGGAGGATGGGGAA
ATTCTGACGCCAGATATACCCCAGGTTCCAGCTGGGGTGAGAGCAGCTCAGGGAGAATAACAAATTGGCT
TGTTCTAAAAAACCTTACACCTCAGATCGATGGCTCAACTCTGCGCACTCTGTGCATGCAGCACGGCCCG
CTGATCACATTCCACCTGAACCTCCCTCACGGAAATGCTCTGGTCCGCTACAGTTCAAAAGAAGAGGTAG
TGGAGGCACAAAAGTCTCTGCACATGTGTGTACTGGGGAACACTACTATTCTTGCTGAGTTTGCCAGTGA
AGAGGAGATCAGTCGTTTCTTTGCACAAAGCCAGTCTCTGACCCCTTCTCCCGGCTGGCAGTCTCTCGGG
TCCAGCCAGAGCCGGCTGGGCTCCCTCGACTGTTCCCACTCATTCTCCAGCCGGACCGATCTCAATCACT
GGAATGGTGCTGGGCTGTCGGGAACTAACTGTGGAGACCTTCACGGCACTTCACTCTGGGGGACCCCGCA
TTATTCCACAAGCCTGTGGGGTCCCCCAAGCAGCAGCGACCCCCGAGGAATTAGCAGCCCATCTCCCATT
AACGCTTTTCTTTCTGTTGACCACCTGGGTGGGGGTGGAGAGTCCATGTAAGCGGCCGCTTCCCTTTAGT
GAGGGTTAATGCTTCGAGCAGACATGATAAGATACATTGATGAGTTTGGACAAACCACAACTAGAATGCA
GTGAAAAAAATGCTTTATTTGTGAAATTTGTGATGCTATTGCTTTATTTGTAACCATTATAAGCTGCAAT
AAACAAGTAACAACAATTGCATTCATTTTATGTTTCAGGTTCAGGGGGAGATGTGGGAGGTTTTTTAAAG
CAAGTAAAACCTCTACAAATGTGGTAAAATCCGATAAGGATCGATCCGGGCTGGCGTAATAGCGAAGAGG
CCCGCACCGATCGCCCTTCCCAACAGTTGCGCAGCCTGAATGGCGAATGG
[124 nt withheld, positions 6631-6754]
C
[91 nt withheld, positions 6756-6846]
A
[49 nt withheld, positions 6848-6896]
CCTTTGACGTTGGAGTCCACGTTCTTT
[37 nt withheld, positions 6924-6960]
ACCCTATCTCGGTCTATTCTTTTGATTTATAAGGGATTTTGCCGATTTCGGCCTATTGGTTAAAAAATGA
GCTGATTTAACAAAAATTTAACGCGAATTTTAACAAAATATTAACGCTTACAATTTCCTGATGCGGTATT
TTCTCCTTACGCATCTGTGCGGTATTTCACACCGCATACGCGGATCTGCGCAGCACCATGGCCTGAAATA
ACCTCTGAAAGAGGAACTTGGTTAGGTACCTTCTGAGGCGGAAAGAACCAGCTGTGGAATGTGTGTCAGT
TAGGGTGTGGAAAGTCCCCAGGCTCCCCAGCAGGCAGAAGTATGCAAAGCATGCATCTCAATTAGTCAGC
AACCAGGTGTGGAAAGTCCCCAGGCTCCCCAGCAGGCAGAAGTATGCAAAGCATGCATCTCAATTAGTCA
GCAACCATAGTCCCGCCCCTAACTCCGCCCATCCCGCCCCTAACTCCGCCCAGTTCCGCCCATTCTCCGC
CCCATGGCTGACTAATTTTTTTTATTTATGCAGAGGCCGAGGCCGCCTCGGCCTCTGAGCTATTCCAGAA
GTAGTGAGGAGGCTTTTTTGGAGGCCTAGGCTTTTGCAAAAAGCTTGATTCTTCTGACACAACAGTCTCG
AACTTAAGGCTAGAGCCACCATGATTGAACAAGATGGATTGCACGCAGGTTCTCCGGCCGCTTGGGTGGA
GAGGCTATTCGGCTATGACTGGGCACAACAGACAATCGGCTGCTCTGATGCCGCCGTGTTCCGGCTGTCA
GCGCAGGGGCGCCCGGTTCTTTTTGTCAAGACCGACCTGTCCGGTGCCCTGAATGAACTGCAGGACGAGG
CAGCGCGGCTATCGTGGCTGGCCACGACGGGCGTTCCTTGCGCAGCTGTGCTCGACGTTGTCACTGAAGC
GGGAAGGGACTGGCTGCTATTGGGCGAAGTGCCGGGGCAGGATCTCCTGTCATCTCACCTTGCTCCTGCC
GAGAAAGTATCCATCATGGCTGATGCAATGCGGCGGCTGCATACGCTTGATCCGGCTACCTGCCCATTCG
ACCACCAAGCGAAACATCGCATCGAGCGAGCACGTACTCGGATGGAAGCCGGTCTTGTCGATCAGGATGA
TCTGGACGAAGAGCATCAGGGGCTCGCGCCAGCCGAACTGTTCGCCAGGCTCAAGGCGCGCATGCCCGAC
GGCGAGGATCTCGTCGTGACCCATGGCGATGCCTGCTTGCCGAATATCATGGTGGAAAATGGCCGCTTTT
CTGGATTCATCGACTGTGGCCGGCTGGGTGTGGCGGACCGCTATCAGGACATAGCGTTGGCTACCCGTGA
TATTGCTGAAGAGCTTGGCGGCGAATGGGCTGACCGCTTCCTCGTGCTTTACGGTATCGCCGCTCCCGAT
TCGCAGCGCATCGCCTTCTATCGCCTTCTTGACGAGTTCTTCTGAGCGGGACTCTGGGGTTCGAAATGAC
CGACCAAGCGACGCCCAACCTGCCATCACGATGGCCGCAATAAAATATCTTTATTTTCATTACATCTGTG
TGTTGGTTTTTTGTGTGAATCGATAGCGATAAGGATCCGCGTATGGTGCACTCTCAGTACAATCTGCTCT
GATGCCGCATAGTTAAGCCAGCCCCGACACCCGCCAACACCCGCTGACGCGCCCTGACGGGCTTGTCTGC
TCCCGGCATCCGCTTACAGACAAGCTGTGACCGTCTCCGGGAGCTGCATGTGTCAGAGGTTTTCACCGTC
ATCACCGAAACGCGCGAGACGAAAGGGCCTCGTGATACGCCTATTTTTATAGGTTAATGTCATGATAATA
ATGGTTTCTTAGACGTCAGGTGGCACTTTTCGGGGAAATGTGCGCGGAACCCCTATTTGTTTATTTTTCT
AAATACATTCAAATATGTATCCGCTCATGAGACAATAACCCTGATAAATGCTTCAATAATATTGAAAAAG
GAAGAGTATGAGTATTCAACATTTCCGTGTCGCCCTTATTCCCTTTTTTGCGGCATTTTGCCTTCCTGTT
TTTGCTCACCCAGAAACGCTGGTGAAAGTAAAAGATGCTGAAGATCAGTTGGGTGCACGAGTGGGTTACA
TCGAACTGGATCTCAACAGCGGTAAGATCCTTGAGAGTTTTCGCCCCGAAGAACGTTTTCCAATGATGAG
CACTTTTAAAGTTCTGCTATGTGGCGCGGTATTATCCCGTATTGACGCCGGGCAAGAGCAACTCGGTCGC
CGCATACACTATTCTCAGAATGACTTGGTTGAGTACTCACCAGTCACAGAAAAGCATCTTACGGATGGCA
TGACAGTAAGAGAATTATGCAGTGCTGCCATAACCATGAGTGATAACACTGCGGCCAACTTACTTCTGAC
AACGATCGGAGGACCGAAGGAGCTAACCGCTTTTTTGCACAACATGGGGGATCATGTAACTCGCCTTGAT
CGTTGGGAACCGGAGCTGAATGAAGCCATACCAAACGACGAGCGTGACACCACGATGCCTGTAGCAATGG
CAACAACGTTGCGCAAACTATTAACTGGCGAACTACTTACTCTAGCTTCCCGGCAACAATTAATAGACTG
GATGGAGGCGGATAAAGTTGCAGGACCACTTCTGCGCTCGGCCCTTCCGGCTGGCTGGTTTATTGCTGAT
AAATCTGGAGCCGGTGAGCGTGGGTCTCGCGGTATCATTGCAGCACTGGGGCCAGATGGTAAGCCCTCCC
GTATCGTAGTTATCTACACGACGGGGAGTCAGGCAACTATGGATGAACGAAATAGACAGATCGCTGAGAT
AGGTGCCTCACTGATTAAGCATTGGTAACTGTCAGACCAAGTTTACTCATATATACTTTAGATTGATTTA
AAACTTCATTTTTAATTTAAAAGGATCTAGGTGAAGATCCTTTTTGATAATCTCATGACCAAAATCCCTT
AACGTGAGTTTTCGTTCCACTGAGCGTCAGACCCCGTAGAAAAGATCAAAGGATCTTCTTGAGATCCTTT
TTTTCTGCGCGTAATCTGCTGCTTGCAAACAAAAAAACCACCGCTACCAGCGGTGGTTTGTTTGCCGGAT
CAAGAGCTACCAACTCTTTTTCCGAAGGTAACTGGCTTCAGCAGAGCGCAGATACCAAATACTGTTCTTC
TAGTGTAGCCGTAGTTAGGCCACCACTTCAAGAACTCTGTAGCACCGCCTACATACCTCGCTCTGCTAAT
CCTGTTACCAGTGGCTGCTGCCAGTGGCGATAAGTCGTGTCTTACCGGGTTGGACTCAAGACGATAGTTA
CCGGATAAGGCGCAGCGGTCGGGCTGAACGGGGGGTTCGTGCACACAGCCCAGCTTGGAGCGAACGACCT
ACACCGAACTGAGATACCTACAGCGTGAGCTATGAGAAAGCGCCACGCTTCCCGAAGGGAGAAAGGCGGA
CAGGTATCCGGTAAGCGGCAGGGTCGGAACAGGAGAGCGCACGAGGGAGCTTCCAGGGGGAAACGCCTGG
TATCTTTATAGTCCTGTCGGGTTTCGCCACCTCTGACTTGAGCGTCGATTTTTGTGATGCTCGTCAGGGG
GGCGGAGCCTATGGAAAAACGCCAGCAACGCGGCCTTTTTACGGTTCCTGGCCTTTTGCTGGCCTTTTGC
TCACATGGCTCGACAGATCT
Features (pLannotate 1.2.2; 19 found; start..end, strand, type, name):
    140..517     +  enhancer       CMV enhancer: human cytomegalovirus immediate early enhancer
    518..729     +  promoter       CMV promoter: human cytomegalovirus (CMV) immediate early promoter
    890..1022    +  intron         chimeric intron: chimera between introns from human β-globin and immunoglobulin heavy chain genes
   1067..1085    +  promoter       T7 promoter: promoter for bacteriophage T7 RNA polymerase
   1128..6278    +  CDS            TNRC6A (fragment): TNR6A_HUMAN - Also known as CAGH26, KIAA1460, TNRC6. Experimental evidence at protein level: Swiss-Prot protein existence level 1. Plays a role in RNA-mediated gene silencing by both micro- RNAs (miRNAs) and short interfering RNAs (siRNAs). Required for miRNA- dependent repression of translation and for siRNA-dependent endonucleolytic cleavage of complementary mRNAs by argonaute family proteins. As a scaffolding protein, associates with argonaute proteins bound to partially complementary mRNAs, and can simultaneously recruit CCR4-NOT and PAN deadenylase complexes. From Homo sapiens (Human).
   6293..6310    -  promoter       T3 promoter (fragment): promoter for bacteriophage T3 RNA polymerase
   6319..6448    -  polyA_signal   SV40 poly(A) signal: SV40 polyadenylation signal
   6468..6536    -  CDS            large T antigen (fragment): large T antigen from SV40 (simian virus 40)
   6560..6627    +  CDS            lacZα (fragment): LacZα fragment of β-galactosidase; lacZ fragment
   6631..7059    +  rep_origin     f1 ori (sequence partly withheld): f1 bacteriophage origin of replication; arrow indicates direction of (+) strand synthesis
   7087..7138    -  misc_feature   bom (fragment): basis of mobility region from pBR322
   7203..7560    +  promoter       SV40 promoter: SV40 enhancer and early promoter
   7611..8402    +  CDS            neo: KKA2_KLEPN - Also known as kan, nptII. Experimental evidence at protein level: Swiss-Prot protein existence level 1. Resistance to kanamycin, neomycin, paromomycin, ribostamycin, butirosin and gentamicin B. From Klebsiella pneumoniae.
   8469..8517    +  polyA_signal   poly(A) signal: synthetic polyadenylation signal
   8537..8591    -  misc_feature   bom (fragment): basis of mobility region from pBR322
   8693..8728    -  CDS            rop (fragment): Rop protein, which maintains plasmids at low copy number; rop
   8823..8927    +  promoter       AmpR promoter: bla
   8928..9788    +  CDS            AmpR: β-lactamase; bla; confers resistance to ampicillin, carbenicillin, and related antibiotics
   9959..10547   +  rep_origin     ori: high-copy-number ColE1/pMB1/pBR322/pUC origin of replication
