[The description below was written by a language model from this plasmid's Addgene catalogue record and pLannotate feature annotations shown in this document.]
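Description:
pCIneo-lambdaN-HA-HsTNRC6A-del1352-1369-siRNAres_K is a 10.6 kb mammalian expression plasmid built on the pCI-neo backbone. It is maintained in E. coli at high copy through a ColE1/pUC-type origin with ampicillin selection (β-lactamase under its own promoter), and it also carries an f1 origin for single-stranded DNA production. For selection in mammalian cells, a neomycin phosphotransferase gene is driven by the SV40 enhancer/early promoter and terminated by a synthetic poly(A) signal, which permits G418 selection of stable transfectants.

The expression cassette consists of the human CMV immediate-early enhancer and promoter, followed by the chimeric β-globin/immunoglobulin intron that improves transcript processing, a T7 promoter, the coding region, and the SV40 late poly(A) signal. The insert is human TNRC6A (GW182), a scaffold protein that binds Argonaute proteins and recruits deadenylase complexes during miRNA-mediated silencing. This version lacks residues 1352–1369, is described by its name as siRNA-resistant, and carries one non-silent change, K1578E, relative to the isoform 2 reference. The construct name indicates N-terminal lambdaN and HA tags. These are not annotated separately in the feature table, which marks only the TNRC6A coding fragment. The lambdaN peptide binds BoxB RNA hairpins, so such fusions are typically used to tether a protein to a reporter mRNA, while HA allows detection or immunoprecipitation.

The associated study concerns PABPC1-binding sites in GW182 proteins, so this deletion mutant is probably intended for tethering assays and for complementation experiments in cells depleted of endogenous TNRC6A, although the record does not state what the deleted segment does.
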