Addgene plasmid #146743: pCIneo-lambdaN-HA-HsTNRC6A-del1352-1369-siRNAres_K
Purpose: Mammalian Expression of HsTNRC6A-del1352-1369-siRNAres
Depositing lab: Elisa Izaurralde. Depositing organization: Max Planck Institute for Developmental Biology. Publication: Two PABPC1-binding sites in GW182 proteins promote miRNA-mediated gene silencing. Huntzinger E, Braun JE, Heimstädt S, Zekri L, Izaurralde E. EMBO J. 2010 Dec 15;29(24):4146-60. doi: 10.1038/emboj.2010.274 PubMed 21063388.
Backbone
  Vector backbone: pCI-neo
  Vector type: Mammalian Expression
Growth in bacteria
  Bacterial resistance: Ampicillin, 100 μg/mL
  Growth temperature: 37°C
  Growth strain: DH5alpha
  Copy number: High Copy
Gene/Insert
  Gene/Insert name: HsTNRC6A-del1352-1369-siRNAres
  Species: H. sapiens (human)
  Mutation: one non silent mutation K1578E compared to the sequence of isoform2 given by Uniprot: Q8NDV7-2
  Entrez Gene: TNRC6A (a.k.a. CAGH26, FAME6, GW1, GW182, TNRC6)
  Cloning method: Unknown
Terms and licenses: Academic/Nonprofit Terms; Industry Terms: Not Available to Industry
Depositor comments: Plasmids from this collection were made available to the research community and donated after the lab closed. Please note that the sequence provided by the depositing laboratory may be theoretical/predicted or based on Sanger sequencing results. There may be discrepancies between sequencing results obtained by Addgene and the depositor sequence. If an Addgene verified sequence is not available, please contact before placing your order to request that our lab fully sequence the plasmid.
How to cite: pCIneo-lambdaN-HA-HsTNRC6A-del1352-1369-siRNAres_K was a gift from Elisa Izaurralde (Addgene plasmid # 146743 ; http://n2t.net/addgene:146743 ; RRID:Addgene_146743)
